Addgene plasmid #38773: pmEYFP-1
Purpose: (Empty Backbone)
Depositing lab: Benjamin Glick. Depositing organization: University of Chicago.
Backbone
  Vector backbone: pEGFP (modified)
  Backbone manufacturer: Clontech
  Backbone size (bp): 4151
  Modifications to backbone: Enhanced YFP (mammalian codon optimized) with monomerizing A206K mutation
  Vector type: Mammalian Expression
  Selectable markers: Neomycin (select with G418)
  Tag / fusion protein: mEYFP (C terminal on backbone)
Growth in bacteria
  Bacterial resistance: Kanamycin, 50 μg/mL
  Growth temperature: 37°C
  Growth strain: DH5alpha
  Copy number: High Copy
Gene/Insert
  Cloning method: Unknown
  Sequencing primers: 3′ EXFP-R
Terms and licenses: Academic/Nonprofit Terms; Industry Terms: Not Available to Industry
Depositor comments: Plasmid carrying monomeric (A206K) EYFP for C-terminal tagging
How to cite: pmEYFP-1 was a gift from Benjamin Glick (Addgene plasmid # 38773 ; http://n2t.net/addgene:38773 ; RRID:Addgene_38773)
