[The description below was written by a language model from this plasmid's Addgene catalogue record and pLannotate feature annotations shown in this document.]
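Description:
pmEYFP-1 is an empty mammalian-type backbone of 4,151 bp derived from a modified Clontech pEGFP vector, in which the fluorescent protein has been replaced by mammalian codon-optimized enhanced YFP carrying the A206K mutation, which suppresses the weak dimerization tendency of GFP-family proteins. A multiple cloning site lies immediately upstream of the mEYFP coding sequence, so a gene of interest cloned in frame there receives mEYFP at its C terminus. The reporter is followed by an SV40 polyadenylation signal.

The feature table shows no promoter upstream of the cloning site. The only promoters annotated are those driving the resistance cassette, so the record does not indicate how an inserted fusion would be transcribed. Users would apparently need to supply their own promoter along with the insert, which also makes the layout suitable for promoter-reporter constructs, although the record itself states only C-terminal tagging as the purpose.

Selection relies on a single dual-purpose cassette. The Tn5 aminoglycoside phosphotransferase gene (NeoR/KanR) is preceded by a bacterial bla promoter and the SV40 enhancer/early promoter and terminated by the HSV TK poly(A) signal. It confers kanamycin resistance in E. coli and G418 resistance in mammalian cells for stable line selection. A high-copy ColE1/pUC-type origin supports bacterial propagation, and an f1 origin permits single-stranded DNA production. The short annotated fragments of large T antigen, ble and bGH poly(A) are most likely remnants or partial matches within flanking sequences of the SV40 and Tn5 elements rather than functional parts.
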