Features (pLannotate 1.2.2; 12 found; start..end, strand, type, name):
     12..89      +  misc_feature   MCS: multiple cloning site
     97..816     +  CDS            mEYFP: enhanced YFP with monomerizing A206K mutation (Zacharias et al., 2002) mammalian codon-optimized
    833..916     +  CDS            large T antigen (fragment): large T antigen from SV40 (simian virus 40)
    939..1060    +  polyA_signal   SV40 poly(A) signal: SV40 polyadenylation signal
   1094..1522    -  rep_origin     f1 ori (sequence partly withheld): f1 bacteriophage origin of replication; arrow indicates direction of (+) strand synthesis
   1549..1653    +  promoter       AmpR promoter: bla
   1655..2012    +  promoter       SV40 promoter: SV40 enhancer and early promoter
   2047..2841    +  CDS            NeoR/KanR: aminoglycoside phosphotransferase from Tn5; aph(3')-II (or nptII); confers resistance to neomycin, kanamycin, and G418 (Geneticin®)
   2862..3014    +  CDS            ble (fragment): BLE_KLEPN - Experimental evidence at protein level: Swiss-Prot protein existence level 1. Binding protein with a strong affinity to the bleomycin family of antibiotics. Binds to CL990; an antimitotic-antibiotic compound. From Klebsiella pneumoniae.
   3073..3120    +  polyA_signal   HSV TK poly(A) signal: herpes simplex virus thymidine kinase polyadenylation signal (Cole and Stacy, 1985)
   3211..3227    -  polyA_signal   bGH poly(A) signal (fragment): bovine growth hormone polyadenylation signal
   3449..4037    +  rep_origin     ori: high-copy-number ColE1/pMB1/pBR322/pUC origin of replication
>Addgene plasmid #38773 | pmEYFP-1 | depositor full sequence | sequence record 48800 | pmEYFP-1 sequence 4151 bps
TAGTTATTACTAGCGCTACCGGACTCAGATCTCGAGCTCAAGCTTCGAATTCTGCAGTCGACGGTACCGC
GGGCCCGGGATCCACCGGTCGCCACCATGGTGAGCAAGGGCGAGGAGCTGTTCACCGGGGTGGTGCCCAT
CCTGGTCGAGCTGGACGGCGACGTAAACGGCCACAAGTTCAGCGTGTCCGGCGAGGGCGAGGGCGATGCC
ACCTACGGCAAGCTGACCCTGAAGTTCATCTGCACCACCGGCAAGCTGCCCGTGCCCTGGCCCACCCTCG
TGACCACCTTCGGCTACGGCCTGCAGTGCTTCGCCCGCTACCCCGACCACATGAAGCAGCACGACTTCTT
CAAGTCCGCCATGCCCGAAGGCTACGTCCAGGAGCGCACCATCTTCTTCAAGGACGACGGCAACTACAAG
ACCCGCGCCGAGGTGAAGTTCGAGGGCGACACCCTGGTGAACCGCATCGAGCTGAAGGGCATCGACTTCA
AGGAGGACGGCAACATCCTGGGGCACAAGCTGGAGTACAACTACAACAGCCACAACGTCTATATCATGGC
CGACAAGCAGAAGAACGGCATCAAGGTGAACTTCAAGATCCGCCACAACATCGAGGACGGCAGCGTGCAG
CTCGCCGACCACTACCAGCAGAACACCCCCATCGGCGACGGCCCCGTGCTGCTGCCCGACAACCACTACC
TGAGCTACCAGTCCAAGCTGAGCAAAGACCCCAACGAGAAGCGCGATCACATGGTCCTGCTGGAGTTCGT
GACCGCCGCCGGGATCACTCTCGGCATGGACGAGCTGTACAAGTAAAGCGGCCGCGACTCTAGATCATAA
TCAGCCATACCACATTTGTAGAGGTTTTACTTGCTTTAAAAAACCTCCCACACCTCCCCCTGAACCTGAA
ACATAAAATGAATGCAATTGTTGTTGTTAACTTGTTTATTGCAGCTTATAATGGTTACAAATAAAGCAAT
AGCATCACAAATTTCACAAATAAAGCATTTTTTTCACTGCATTCTAGTTGTGGTTTGTCCAAACTCATCA
ATGTATCTTAAGGCGTAAATTGTAAGCGTTAATATTTTGTTAAAATTCGCGTTAAATTTTTGTTAAATCA
GCTCATTTTTTAACCAATAGGCCGAAATCGGCAAAATCCCTTATAAATCAAAAGAATAGACCGAGATAGG
GT
[37 nt withheld, positions 1193-1229]
AAAGAACGTGGACTCCAACGTCAAAGG
[49 nt withheld, positions 1257-1305]
T
[91 nt withheld, positions 1307-1397]
G
[124 nt withheld, positions 1399-1522]
CAGGTGGCACTTTTCGGGGAAATGTGCGCGGAACCCCTATTTGTTTATTTTTCTAAATACATTCAAATAT
GTATCCGCTCATGAGACAATAACCCTGATAAATGCTTCAATAATATTGAAAAAGGAAGAGTCCTGAGGCG
GAAAGAACCAGCTGTGGAATGTGTGTCAGTTAGGGTGTGGAAAGTCCCCAGGCTCCCCAGCAGGCAGAAG
TATGCAAAGCATGCATCTCAATTAGTCAGCAACCAGGTGTGGAAAGTCCCCAGGCTCCCCAGCAGGCAGA
AGTATGCAAAGCATGCATCTCAATTAGTCAGCAACCATAGTCCCGCCCCTAACTCCGCCCATCCCGCCCC
TAACTCCGCCCAGTTCCGCCCATTCTCCGCCCCATGGCTGACTAATTTTTTTTATTTATGCAGAGGCCGA
GGCCGCCTCGGCCTCTGAGCTATTCCAGAAGTAGTGAGGAGGCTTTTTTGGAGGCCTAGGCTTTTGCAAA
GATCGATCAAGAGACAGGATGAGGATCGTTTCGCATGATTGAACAAGATGGATTGCACGCAGGTTCTCCG
GCCGCTTGGGTGGAGAGGCTATTCGGCTATGACTGGGCACAACAGACAATCGGCTGCTCTGATGCCGCCG
TGTTCCGGCTGTCAGCGCAGGGGCGCCCGGTTCTTTTTGTCAAGACCGACCTGTCCGGTGCCCTGAATGA
ACTGCAAGACGAGGCAGCGCGGCTATCGTGGCTGGCCACGACGGGCGTTCCTTGCGCAGCTGTGCTCGAC
GTTGTCACTGAAGCGGGAAGGGACTGGCTGCTATTGGGCGAAGTGCCGGGGCAGGATCTCCTGTCATCTC
ACCTTGCTCCTGCCGAGAAAGTATCCATCATGGCTGATGCAATGCGGCGGCTGCATACGCTTGATCCGGC
TACCTGCCCATTCGACCACCAAGCGAAACATCGCATCGAGCGAGCACGTACTCGGATGGAAGCCGGTCTT
GTCGATCAGGATGATCTGGACGAAGAGCATCAGGGGCTCGCGCCAGCCGAACTGTTCGCCAGGCTCAAGG
CGAGCATGCCCGACGGCGAGGATCTCGTCGTGACCCATGGCGATGCCTGCTTGCCGAATATCATGGTGGA
AAATGGCCGCTTTTCTGGATTCATCGACTGTGGCCGGCTGGGTGTGGCGGACCGCTATCAGGACATAGCG
TTGGCTACCCGTGATATTGCTGAAGAGCTTGGCGGCGAATGGGCTGACCGCTTCCTCGTGCTTTACGGTA
TCGCCGCTCCCGATTCGCAGCGCATCGCCTTCTATCGCCTTCTTGACGAGTTCTTCTGAGCGGGACTCTG
GGGTTCGAAATGACCGACCAAGCGACGCCCAACCTGCCATCACGAGATTTCGATTCCACCGCCGCCTTCT
ATGAAAGGTTGGGCTTCGGAATCGTTTTCCGGGACGCCGGCTGGATGATCCTCCAGCGCGGGGATCTCAT
GCTGGAGTTCTTCGCCCACCCTAGGGGGAGGCTAACTGAAACACGGAAGGAGACAATACCGGAAGGAACC
CGCGCTATGACGGCAATAAAAAGACAGAATAAAACGCACGGTGTTGGGTCGTTTGTTCATAAACGCGGGG
TTCGGTCCCAGGGCTGGCACTCTGTCGATACCCCACCGAGACCCCATTGGGGCCAATACGCCCGCGTTTC
TTCCTTTTCCCCACCCCACCCCCCAAGTTCGGGTGAAGGCCCAGGGCTCGCAGCCAACGTCGGGGCGGCA
GGCCCTGCCATAGCCTCAGGTTACTCATATATACTTTAGATTGATTTAAAACTTCATTTTTAATTTAAAA
GGATCTAGGTGAAGATCCTTTTTGATAATCTCATGACCAAAATCCCTTAACGTGAGTTTTCGTTCCACTG
AGCGTCAGACCCCGTAGAAAAGATCAAAGGATCTTCTTGAGATCCTTTTTTTCTGCGCGTAATCTGCTGC
TTGCAAACAAAAAAACCACCGCTACCAGCGGTGGTTTGTTTGCCGGATCAAGAGCTACCAACTCTTTTTC
CGAAGGTAACTGGCTTCAGCAGAGCGCAGATACCAAATACTGTCCTTCTAGTGTAGCCGTAGTTAGGCCA
CCACTTCAAGAACTCTGTAGCACCGCCTACATACCTCGCTCTGCTAATCCTGTTACCAGTGGCTGCTGCC
AGTGGCGATAAGTCGTGTCTTACCGGGTTGGACTCAAGACGATAGTTACCGGATAAGGCGCAGCGGTCGG
GCTGAACGGGGGGTTCGTGCACACAGCCCAGCTTGGAGCGAACGACCTACACCGAACTGAGATACCTACA
GCGTGAGCTATGAGAAAGCGCCACGCTTCCCGAAGGGAGAAAGGCGGACAGGTATCCGGTAAGCGGCAGG
GTCGGAACAGGAGAGCGCACGAGGGAGCTTCCAGGGGGAAACGCCTGGTATCTTTATAGTCCTGTCGGGT
TTCGCCACCTCTGACTTGAGCGTCGATTTTTGTGATGCTCGTCAGGGGGGCGGAGCCTATGGAAAAACGC
CAGCAACGCGGCCTTTTTACGGTTCCTGGCCTTTTGCTGGCCTTTTGCTCACATGTTCTTTCCTGCGTTA
TCCCCTGATTCTGTGGATAACCGTATTACCGCCATGCAT
