>Addgene plasmid #38773 | pmEYFP-1 | addgene partial sequence | sequence record 50385 | EXFP-R  5'-GTCTTGTAGTTGCCGTCGTC-3'
CTTCGGGCATGGCGGACTTGAAGAAGTCGTGCTGCTTCATGTGGTCGGGGTAGCGGGCGAAGCACTGCAG
GCCGTAGCCGAAGGTGGTCACGAGGGTGGGCCAGGGCACGGGCAGCTTGCCGGTGGTGCAGATGAACTTC
AGGGTCAGCTTGCCGTAGGTGGCATCGCCCTCGCCCTCGCCGGACACGCTGAACTTGTGGCCGTTTACGT
CGCCGTCCAGCTCGACCAGGATGGGCACCACCCCGGTGAACAGCTCCTCGCCCTTGCTCACCATGGTGGC
GACCGGTGGATCCCGGGCCCGCGGTACCGTCGACTGCAGAATTCGAAGCTTGAGCTCGAGATCTGAGTCC
GGTAGCGCTAGTAATAACTAATGCATGGCGGTAATACGGTTATCCACAGAATCAGGGGATAACGCAGGAA
AGAACATGTGAGCAAAAGGCCAGCAAAAGGCCAGGAACCGTAAAAAGGCCGCGTTGCTGGCGTTTTTCCA
TAGGCTCCGCCCCCCTGACGAGCATCACAAAAATCGACGCTCAAGTCAGAGGTGGCGAAACCCGACAGGA
CTATAAAGATACCAGGCGTTTCCCCCTGGAAGCTCCCTCGTGCGCTCTCCTGTTCCGACCCTGCCGCTTA
CCGGATACCTGTCCGCCTTTCTCCCTTCGGGAAGCGTGGCGCTTTCTCATAGCTCACGCTGTAGGTATCT
CAGTTCGGTGTAGGTCGTTCGCTCCAAGCTGGGCTGTGTGCAC
